>Addgene plasmid #45776 | pBEST-PLtetO-1-UTR1-LacI-YbaQ-T500 | depositor full sequence | sequence record 64248 | pBEST-PLtetO-1-UTR1-LacI-YbaQ-T500 sequence 3723 bps
AATAATTTTGTTTAACTTTAAGAAGGATCCATGAAACCAGTAACGTTATACGATGTCGCAGAGTATGCCG
GTGTCTCTTATCAGACCGTTTCCCGCGTGGTGAACCAGGCCAGCCACGTTTCTGCGAAAACGCGGGAAAA
AGTGGAAGCGGCGATGGCGGAGCTGAATTACATTCCCAACCGCGTGGCACAACAACTGGCGGGCAAACAG
TCGTTGCTGATTGGCGTTGCCACCTCCAGTCTGGCCCTGCACGCGCCGTCGCAAATTGTCGCGGCGATTA
AATCTCGCGCCGATCAACTGGGTGCCAGCGTGGTGGTGTCGATGGTAGAACGAAGCGGCGTCGAAGCCTG
TAAAGCGGCGGTGCACAATCTTCTCGCGCAACGCGTCAGTGGGCTGATCATTAACTATCCGCTGGATGAC
CAGGATGCCATTGCTGTGGAAGCTGCCTGCACTAATGTTCCGGCGTTATTTCTTGATGTCTCTGACCAGA
CACCCATCAACAGTATTATTTTCTCCCATGAAGACGGTACGCGACTGGGCGTGGAGCATCTGGTCGCATT
GGGTCACCAGCAAATCGCGCTGTTAGCGGGCCCATTAAGTTCTGTCTCGGCGCGTCTGCGTCTGGCTGGC
TGGCATAAATATCTCACTCGCAATCAAATTCAGCCGATAGCGGAACGGGAAGGCGACTGGAGTGCCATGT
CCGGTTTTCAACAAACCATGCAAATGCTGAATGAGGGCATCGTTCCCACTGCGATGCTGGTTGCCAACGA
TCAGATGGCGCTGGGCGCAATGCGCGCCATTACCGAGTCCGGGCTGCGCGTTGGTGCGGATATCTCGGTA
GTGGGATACGACGATACCGAAGACAGCTCATGTTATATCCCGCCGTTAACCACCATCAAACAGGATTTTC
GCCTGCTGGGGCAAACCAGCGTGGACCGCTTGCTGCAACTCTCTCAGGGCCAGGCGGTGAAGGGCAATCA
GCTGTTGCCCGTCTCACTGGTGAAAAGAAAAACCACCCTGGCGCCCAATACGCAAACCGCCTCTCCCCGC
GCGTTGGCCGATTCATTAATGCAGCTGGCACGACAGGTTTCCCGACTGGAAAGCGGGCAGAGAAGGGAAG
AAAGAGCAAAGAAGGTAGCATAACTCGAGCAAAGCCCGCCGAAAGGCGGGCTTTTCTGTGTCGACCGATG
CCCTTGAGAGCCTTCAACCCAGTCAGCTCCTTCCGGTGGGCGCGGGGCATGACTATCGTCGCCGCACTTA
TGACTGTCTTCTTTATCATGCAACTCGTAGGACAGGTGCCGGCATGATAAGCTGTCAAACATGAGAATTA
CAACTTATATCGTATGGGGCTGACTTCAGGTGCTACATTTGAAGAGATAAATTGCACTGAAATCTAGAAA
TATTTTATCTGATTAATAAGATGATCTTCTTGAGATCGTTTTGGTCTGCGCGTAATCTCTTGCTCTGAAA
ACGAAAAAACCGCCTTGCAGGGCGGTTTTTCGAAGGTTCTCTGAGCTACCAACTCTTTGAACCGAGGTAA
CTGGCTTGGAGGAGCGCAGTCACCAAAACTTGTCCTTTCAGTTTAGCCTTAACCGGCGCATGACTTCAAG
ACTAACTCCTCTAAATCAATTACCAGTGGCTGCTGCCAGTGGTGCTTTTGCATGTCTTTCCGGGTTGGAC
TCAAGACGATAGTTACCGGATAAGGCGCAGCGGTCGGACTGAACGGGGGGTTCGTGCATACAGTCCAGCT
TGGAGCGAACTGCCTACCCGGAACTGAGTGTCAGGCGTGGAATGAGACAAACGCGGCCATAACAGCGGAA
TGACACCGGTAAACCGAAAGGCAGGAACAGGAGAGCGCACGAGGGAGCCGCCAGGGGAAACGCCTGGTAT
CTTTATAGTCCTGTCGGGTTTCGCCACCACTGATTTGAGCGTCAGATTTCGTGATGCTTGTCAGGGGGGC
GGAGCCTATGGAAAAACGGCTTTGCCGCGGCCCTCTCACTTCCCTGTTAAGTATCTTCCTGGCATCTTCC
AGGAAATCTCCGCCCCGTTCGTAAGCCATTTCCGCTCGCCGCAGTCGAACGACCGAGCGTAGCGAGTCAG
TGAGCGAGGAAGCGGAATATATCCTGTATCACATATTCTGCTGACGCACCGGTGCAGCCTTTTTTCTCCT
GCCACATGAAGCACTTCACTGACACCCTCATCAGTGCCAACATAGTAAGCCAGTATACACTCCGCTAGGG
TCATGAGATTATCAAAAAGGATCTTCACCTAGATCCTTTTAAATTAAAAATGAAGTTTTAAATCAATCTA
AAGTATATATGAGTAAACTTGGTCTGACAGTTACCAATGCTTAATCAGTGAGGCACCTATCTCAGCGATC
TGTCTATTTCGTTCATCCATAGTTGCCTGACTCCCCGTCGTGTAGATAACTACGATACGGGAGGGCTTAC
CATCTGGCCCCAGTGCTGCAATGATACCGCGAGACCCACGCTCACCGGCTCCAGATTTATCAGCAATAAA
CCAGCCAGCCGGAAGGGCCGAGCGCAGAAGTGGTCCTGCAACTTTATCCGCCTCCATCCAGTCTATTAAT
TGTTGCCGGGAAGCTAGAGTAAGTAGTTCGCCAGTTAATAGTTTGCGCAACGTTGTTGCCATTGCTACAG
GCATCGTGGTGTCACGCTCGTCGTTTGGTATGGCTTCATTCAGCTCCGGTTCCCAACGATCAAGGCGAGT
TACATGATCCCCCATGTTGTGCAAAAAAGCGGTTAGCTCCTTCGGTCCTCCGATCGTTGTCAGAAGTAAG
TTGGCCGCAGTGTTATCACTCATGGTTATGGCAGCACTGCATAATTCTCTTACTGTCATGCCATCCGTAA
GATGCTTTTCTGTGACTGGTGAGTACTCAACCAAGTCATTCTGAGAATAGTGTATGCGGCGACCGAGTTG
CTCTTGCCCGGCGTCAATACGGGATAATACCGCGCCACATAGCAGAACTTTAAAAGTGCTCATCATTGGA
AAACGTTCTTCGGGGCGAAAACTCTCAAGGATCTTACCGCTGTTGAGATCCAGTTCGATGTAACCCACTC
GTGCACCCAACTGATCTTCAGCATCTTTTACTTTCACCAGCGTTTCTGGGTGAGCAAAAACAGGAAGGCA
AAATGCCGCAAAAAAGGGAATAAGGGCGACACGGAAATGTTGAATACTCATACTCTTCCTTTTTCAATAT
TATTGAAGCATTTATCAGGGTTATTGTCTCATGAGCGGATACATATTTGAATGTATTTAGAAAAATAAAC
AAATAGGGGTTCCGCGCACATTTCCCCGAAAAGTGCCACCTGACGTCTAAGAAACCATTATTATCATGAC
ATTAACCTATAAAAATAGGCGTATCACGAGGCCCTTTCGTCTTCAAGAATTCTGGCGAATCCTCTGACCA
GCCAGAAAACGACCTTTCTGTGGTGAAACCGGATGCTGCAATTCAGAGCGGCAGCAAGTGGGGGACAGCA
GAAGACCTGACCGCCGCAGAGTGGATGTTTGACATGGTGAAGACTATCGCACCATCAGCCAGAAAACCGA
ATTTTGCTGGGTGGGCTAACGATATCCGCCTGATGCGTGAACGTGACGGACGTAACCACCGCGACATGTG
TGTGCTGTTCCGCTGGGCATGCTCCCTATCAGTGATAGAGATTGACATCCCTATCAGTGATAGAGATACT
GAGCACAGCTAGC
Features (pLannotate 1.2.2; 10 found; start..end, strand, type, name):
      7..27      +  RBS            RBS (fragment): efficient ribosome binding site from bacteriophage T7 gene 10 (Olins and Rangwala, 1989)
     31..1110    +  CDS            lacI: LACI_ECOLI - Experimental evidence at protein level: Swiss-Prot protein existence level 1. Repressor of the lactose operon. Binds allolactose as an inducer. From Escherichia coli (strain K12).
   1180..1304    +  CDS            TcR (fragment): tetracycline efflux protein; tet; confers resistance to tetracycline
   1430..1974    +  rep_origin     p15A ori: Plasmids containing the medium-copy-number p15A origin of replication can be propagated in E. coli cells that contain a second plasmid with the ColE1 origin.
   2062..2117    +  rep_origin     RSF ori (fragment): Plasmids containing the RSF 1030 origin of replication can be propagated in E. coli cells that contain additional plasmids with compatible origins.
   2216..2237    -  misc_feature   bom (fragment): basis of mobility region from pBR322
   2341..3201    -  CDS            AmpR: β-lactamase; bla; confers resistance to ampicillin, carbenicillin, and related antibiotics
   3202..3306    -  promoter       AmpR promoter: bla
   3408..3662    +  CDS            O (fragment): VRPO_LAMBD - Protein inferred from homology: Swiss-Prot protein existence level 3. Necessary for the bidirectional replication of DNA. It interacts with the ori (origin of replication) region of the genome during the initiation of replication. From Escherichia phage lambda (Bacteriophage lambda).
   3663..3717    +  promoter       PLtetO-1 promoter (fragment): modified phage lambda PL promoter with tet operator sites (Lutz and Bujard, 1997)
