[The description below was written by a language model from this plasmid's Addgene catalogue record and pLannotate feature annotations shown in this document.]
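Description:
pBEST-PLtetO-1-UTR1-LacI-YbaQ-T500 is a 3.7 kb bacterial expression plasmid for synthetic biology work, built on Promega's pBEST-Luc backbone. It is propagated in E. coli under ampicillin selection, with a β-lactamase gene and its native promoter annotated on the reverse strand. The catalogue lists the plasmid as high copy. The automated annotation, however, labels the replication region as a p15A origin, usually regarded as medium copy, alongside short fragments matching an RSF origin and the pBR322 bom site, so the two sources do not fully agree on the replicon. A short tetracycline-resistance fragment and a fragment matching the phage lambda O protein appear to be non-functional backbone remnants.

According to the record, the original expression cassette was replaced piece by piece. The pTacI promoter was exchanged for PLtetO-1, a modified lambda PL promoter carrying tet operator sites, which makes transcription repressible by TetR. The leader was swapped for UTR1, described as a strong untranslated region; the feature table detects a ribosome binding site derived from T7 gene 10 in this position. Firefly luciferase was replaced by the 1,080 bp E. coli lacI coding sequence, fused to a YbaQ degradation tag, and a transcriptional terminator called T500 was added downstream. Neither the tag nor T500 is annotated separately in the feature table. A degradation tag of this kind targets the protein for proteolysis, shortening the repressor's lifetime.

The result is a TetR-regulated source of unstable Lac repressor, a part suited to building transcriptional cascades and other gene circuits in which LacI controls lac-operator promoters. The record itself does not state a specific application.
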