Addgene plasmid #45776: pBEST-PLtetO-1-UTR1-LacI-YbaQ-T500
Depositing lab: Richard Murray & Vincent Noireaux. Depositing organization: California Institute of Technology.
Backbone
  Vector backbone: pBEST-Luc
  Backbone manufacturer: Promega
  Modifications to backbone: pTacI promoter was removed and replaced by PLtetO-1. Untranslated region was removed and replaced by UTR1, a powerful UTR. Luc gene (firefly Luciferase) was removed and replaced by LacI-YbaQ. A transcriptional terminator was added, called T500.
  Vector type: Bacterial Expression, Synthetic Biology
Growth in bacteria
  Bacterial resistance: Ampicillin, 100 μg/mL
  Growth temperature: 37°C
  Growth strain: JM109
  Copy number: High Copy
Gene/Insert
  Gene/Insert name: Lac repressor (alt name: LacI)
  Insert size (bp): 1080
  Promoter: PLtetO-1
  Tag / fusion protein: YbaQ degradation tag
  Cloning method: Unknown
  Sequencing primers: 5′ CATGGTGAAGACTATCGCAC; 3′ GAAGGAGCTGACTGGGTTGA
Resource information
  A portion of this plasmid was derived from a plasmid made by: Vincent Noireaux, University of Minnesota
Terms and licenses: Academic/Nonprofit Terms; Industry Terms: Not Available to Industry
How to cite: pBEST-PLtetO-1-UTR1-LacI-YbaQ-T500 was a gift from Richard Murray & Vincent Noireaux (Addgene plasmid # 45776 ; http://n2t.net/addgene:45776 ; RRID:Addgene_45776)
