>Addgene plasmid #45776 | pBEST-PLtetO-1-UTR1-LacI-YbaQ-T500 | addgene partial sequence | sequence record 67079 | LacI-R 5'-GGCATACTCTGCGACATCGT-3'
AAATTATTGCTAGCTGTGCTCAGTATCTCTATCACTGATAGGGATGTCAATCTCTATCACTGATAGGGAG
CATGCCCAGCGGAACAGCACACACATGTCGCGGTGGTTACGTCCGTCACGTTCACGCATCAGGCGGATAT
CGTTAGCCCACCCAGCAAAATTCGGTTTTCTGGCTGATGGTGCGATAGTCTTCACCATGTCAAACATCCA
CTCTGCGGCGGTCAGGTCTTCTGCTGTCCCCCACTTGCTGGCGCTCTGAATTGCAGCATCCGGTTTCACC
ACAGAAAGGTCGTTTTCTGGCTGGTCAGAGGATTCGCCAGAATTCTTGAAGACGAAAGGGCCTCGTGATA
CGCCTATTTTTATAGGTTAATGTCATGATAATAATGGTTTCTTAGACGTCAGGTGGCACTTTTCGGGGAA
ATGTGCGCGGAACCCCTATTTGTTTATTTTTCTAAATACATTCAAATATGTATCCGCTCATGAGACAATA
ACCCTGATAAATGCTTCAATAATATTGAAAAAGGAAGAGTATGAGTATTCAACATTTCCGTGTCGCCCTT
ATTCCCTTTTTTGCGGCATTTTGCCTTCCTGTTTTTGCTCACCCAGAAACGCTGGTGAAAGTAAAAGATG
CTGAAGATCAGTTGGGTGCACGAGTGGGTTACATCGAACTGGATCTCAACAGCGGTAAGATCCTTGAGAG
TTTTCGCCCCGAAGAACGTTTTCCAATGATGAGCACTTTTAAAGTTCTGCTATGTGGCGCGGTATTATCC
CGTATTGACGCCGGG
