>Addgene plasmid #45776 | pBEST-PLtetO-1-UTR1-LacI-YbaQ-T500 | addgene partial sequence | sequence record 67641 | lacI-F 5'-GCTTGCTGCAACTCTCTCAG-3'
TGAAAAGAAAAACCACCCTGGCGCCCAATACGCAAACCGCCTCTCCCCGCGCGTTGGCCGATTCATTAAT
GCAGCTGGCACGACAGGTTTCCCGACTGGAAAGCGGGCAGAGAAGGGAAGAAAGAGCAAAGAAGGTAGCA
TAACTCGAGCAAAGCCCGCCGAAAGGCGGGCTTTTCTGTGTCGACCGATGCCCTTGAGAGCCTTCAACCC
AGTCAGCTCCTTCCGGTGGGCGCGGGGCATGACTATCGTCGCCGCACTTATGACTGTCTTCTTTATCATG
CAACTCGTAGGACAGGTGCCGGCATGATAAGCTGTCAAACATGAGAATTGCAACTTATATCGTATGGGGC
TGACTTCAGGTGCTACATTTGAAGAGATAAATTGCACTGAAATCTAGAAATATTTTATCTGATTAATAAG
ATGATCTTCTTGAGATCGTTTTGGTCTGCGCGTAATCTCTTGCTCTGAAAACGAAAAAACCGCCTTGCAG
GGCGGTTTTTCGAAGGTTCTCTGAGCTACCAACTCTTTGAACCGAGGTAACTGGCTTGGAGGAGCGCAGT
CACCAAAACTTGTCCTTTCAGTTTAGCCTTAACCGGCGCATGACTTCAAGACTAACTCCTCTAAATCAAT
TACCAGTGGCTGCTGCCAGTGGTGCTTTTGCATGTCTTTCCGGGTTGGACTCAAGACGATAGTTACCGGA
TAAGGCGCAGCGGTCGGACTGAACGGGGGGTTCGTGCATACAGTCCAGCTTGGAGCGAACTGCCTACCCG
GAACTGAGTGTCAGGCGTGGAATGAGACA
